>Addgene plasmid #235858 | pME_Cp_0_3a_005_rbcL_5'UTR_Cr | addgene full sequence | sequence record 471459 | Addgene NGS Result
GCTCGGTTGCCGCCGGGCGTTTTTTATTGGTGAGAATCCAAGCCTCGAGCTGTCAGACCAAGTTTACTCA
TATATACTTTAGATTGATTTAAAACTTCATTTTTAATTTAAAAGGATCTAGGTGAAGATCCTTTTTGATA
ATCTCATGACCAAAATCCCTTAACGTGAGTTTTCGTTCCACTGAGCGTCAGACCCCGTAGAAAAGATCAA
AGGATCTTCTTGAGATCCTTTTTTTCTGCGCGTAATCTGCTGCTTGCAAACAAAAAAACCACCGCTACCA
GCGGTGGTTTGTTTGCCGGATCAAGAGCTACCAACTCTTTTTCCGAAGGTAACTGGCTTCAGCAGAGCGC
AGATACCAAATACTGTTCTTCTAGTGTAGCCGTAGTTAGGCCACCACTTCAAGAACTCTGTAGCACCGCC
TACATACCTCGCTCTGCTAATCCTGTTACCAGTGGCTGCTGCCAGTGGCGATAAGTCGTGTCTTACCGGG
TTGGACTCAAGACGATAGTTACCGGATAAGGCGCAGCGGTCGGGCTGAACGGGGGGTTCGTGCACACAGC
CCAGCTTGGAGCGAACGACCTACACCGAACTGAGATACCTACAGCGTGAGCTATGAGAAAGCGCCACGCT
TCCCGAAGGGAGAAAGGCGGACAGGTATCCGGTAAGCGGCAGGGTCGGAACAGGAGAGCGCACGAGGGAG
CTTCCAGGGGGAAACGCCTGGTATCTTTATAGTCCTGTCGGGTTTCGCCACCTCTGACTTGAGCGTCGAT
TTTTGTGATGCTCGTCAGGGGGGCGGAGCCTGTGGAAAAACGCCAGCAACGCGGCCTTTTTACGGTTCCT
GGCCTTTTGCTGGCCTTTTGCTCACATGTTCTTTCCTGCGTTATCCCCTGATTCTGTGGATAACCGTATT
ACCGCCTTTGAGTGAGCTGATACCGCTCGCCGCAGCCGAACGACCGAGCGCAGCGAGTCAGTGAGCGAGG
AAGCCTGCATAACGCGAAGTAATCTTTTCGGTTTTAAAGAAAAAGGGCAGGGTGGTGACACCTTGCCCTT
TTTTGCCGGACTGCAGCGGCCGCTACTAGTCGCGATGAGTGGTCTCAATGGTTATATAAATAAATGTAAC
TTCTTTTGACGATCCTAAAATAATCTGTCCGGAAATATAATTTAAAAATTGTTGAAAAATTTTAAATACA
TTTAGTACGAGACCACTCATCGCTCTAGAAGCGGCCGCGAATTCCAGAAATCATCCTTAGCGAAAGCTAA
GGATTTTTTTTATCTGAAATTCTGCCTCGTGATACGCCTATTTTTATAGGTTAATGTCATGATAATAATG
GTTTCTTAGACGTCAGGTGGCACTCGAGTTGATCGGGCACGTAAGAGGTTCCAACTTTCACCATAATGAA
ATAAGATCACTACCGGGCGTATTTTTTGAGTTATCGAGATTTTCAGGAGCTAAGGAAGCTAAAATGGAGA
AAAAAATCACTGGATATACCACCGTTGATATATCCCAATGGCATCGTAAAGAACATTTTGAGGCATTTCA
GTCAGTTGCTCAATGTACCTATAACCAGACCGTTCAGCTGGATATTACGGCCTTTTTAAAGACCGTAAAG
AAAAATAAGCACAAGTTTTATCCGGCCTTTATTCACATTCTTGCCCGCCTGATGAATGCTCATCCGGAAT
TTCGTATGGCAATGAAAGACGGTGAGCTGGTGATATGGGATAGTGTTCACCCTTGTTACACCGTTTTCCA
TGAGCAAACTGAAACGTTTTCATCACTCTGGAGTGAATACCACGACGATTTCCGGCAGTTTCTACACATA
TATTCGCAAGATGTGGCGTGTTACGGTGAAAACCTGGCCTATTTCCCTAAAGGGTTTATTGAGAATATGT
TTTTCGTATCAGCCAATCCCTGGGTGAGTTTCACCAGTTTTGATTTAAACGTGGCCAATATGGACAACTT
CTTCGCCCCCGTTTTCACCATGGGCAAATATTATACGCAAGGCGACAAGGTGCTGATGCCGCTGGCGATT
CAGGTTCATCATGCCGTTTGTGATGGCTTCCATGTCGGCAGAATGCTTAATGAATTACAACAGTACTGCG
ACGAGTGGCAGGGCGGGGCGTAATTTGATATCGAGCTCGCTTGGACTCCTGTTGATAGATCCAGTAATGA
CCTCAGAACTCCATCTGGATTTGTTCAGAAC
Features (pLannotate 1.2.2; 8 found; start..end, strand, type, name):
    220..808     +  rep_origin     ori: high-copy-number ColE1/pMB1/pBR322/pUC origin of replication
   1003..1060    -  terminator     his operon terminator: This putative transcriptin terminator from the E. coli his operon has a 2-bp deletion introduced during synthesis. Its efficiency has not been determined.
   1061..1080    -  misc_feature   BioBrick suffix: universal suffix for all parts
   1213..1234    -  misc_feature   BioBrick prefix: BioBrick prefix for parts that do not start with "ATG"
   1237..1280    +  terminator     bacterial terminator: putative bacterial transcription terminator
   1366..1463    +  promoter       cat promoter: promoter of the E. coli cat gene encoding chloramphenicol acetyltransferase
   1464..2120    +  CDS            cat: CAT_ECOLX - Experimental evidence at protein level: Swiss-Prot protein existence level 1. This enzyme is an effector of chloramphenicol resistance in bacteria. From Escherichia coli. This protein is used as a marker in many commonly used cloning vectors, such as pACYC184.
   2144..37      +  terminator     lambda t0 terminator (across the origin): transcription terminator from phage lambda
