[The description below was written by a language model from this plasmid's Addgene catalogue record and pLannotate feature annotations shown in this document.]
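Description:
pME_Cp_0_3a_005_rbcL_5'UTR_Cr is a small (about 2.2 kb) synthetic-biology part plasmid that stores the 5' untranslated region of the Chlamydomonas reinhardtii rbcL gene as a reusable building block. It belongs to a modular cloning toolkit developed for engineering the Chlamydomonas chloroplast. The roughly 100 bp unmutated insert was placed into the pME_Cp_UAV_GFP acceptor backbone using BsaI, a Type IIS enzyme, and the cloning sites were destroyed in the process. The backbone name suggests a GFP dropout acceptor that the part replaces, although the record does not spell this out, and no GFP feature is annotated in the final sequence.

The plasmid is maintained in E. coli at high copy through a ColE1/pUC-type origin and is selected with chloramphenicol, via the cat gene under its native cat promoter. The feature table does not annotate the rbcL 5'UTR itself. The gap between the BioBrick prefix and suffix sequences is of about the right size to hold it, so that is its likely position. This region is bracketed by a his operon terminator and a putative bacterial terminator, and a lambda t0 terminator follows the resistance gene; such terminators generally insulate a cloned part from read-through transcription.

The plasmid carries no promoter, coding sequence or chloroplast homology arms for expression in the alga, so it is a storage and donor vector rather than a transformation construct. Its apparent use is to supply the rbcL 5'UTR, a regulatory leader from a chloroplast gene, for assembly with promoters, coding sequences and 3'UTRs into higher-level chloroplast expression units. The record does not describe the specific overhangs or the assembly position beyond what the name implies.
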