Addgene plasmid #235858: pME_Cp_0_3a_005_rbcL_5'UTR_Cr
Purpose: rbcL 5'UTR Chlamydomonas reinhardtii
Depositing lab: Tobias Erb. Depositing organization: Max Planck Institute for Terrestrial Microbiology. Publication: A modular high-throughput approach for advancing synthetic biology in the chloroplast of Chlamydomonas. Inckemann RM, Chotel T, Burgis M, Brinkmann CK, Andreas L, Baumann J, Sharma P, Klose M, Barrett J, Ries F, Paczia N, Glatter T, Mackinder LCM, Willmund F, Erb TJ. Nat Plants. 2025 Nov;11(11):2332-2349. doi: 10.1038/s41477-025-02126-2. Epub 2025 Nov 3. PubMed 41184475.
Backbone
  Vector backbone: pME_Cp_UAV_GFP
  Backbone size w/o insert (bp): 2101
  Vector type: Synthetic Biology
Growth in bacteria
  Bacterial resistance: Chloramphenicol, 25 μg/mL
  Growth temperature: 37°C
  Growth strain: DH5alpha
  Copy number: High Copy
Gene/Insert
  Gene/Insert name: rbcL 5'UTR
  Species: Chlamydomonas reinhardtii
  Insert size (bp): 100
  Mutation: none
  Cloning method: Restriction Enzyme; 5′ cloning site BsaI (destroyed during cloning); 3′ cloning site BsaI (destroyed during cloning)
  Sequencing primers: 5′ CGTATCACGAGGCAGAATTTC; 3′ CCTGCATAACGCGAAGTAATC
Terms and licenses: Academic/Nonprofit Terms; Industry Terms: Not Available to Industry
Depositor comments: Please visit https://doi.org/10.1101/2024.05.08.593163 for bioRxiv preprint.
How to cite: pME_Cp_0_3a_005_rbcL_5'UTR_Cr was a gift from Tobias Erb (Addgene plasmid # 235858 ; http://n2t.net/addgene:235858 ; RRID:Addgene_235858)
